Addgene plasmid #119303: P9_TEVs_cLuc
Purpose: Expresses C-terminus of split luciferase connected to P9 coil via TEVs cleavable linker/for split protease-cleavable orthogonal Coiled-coil (SPOC) logic
Depositing lab: Roman Jerala. Publication: Design of fast proteolysis-based signaling and logic circuits in mammalian cells. Fink T, Lonzaric J, Praznik A, Plaper T, Merljak E, Leben K, Jerala N, Lebar T, Strmsek Z, Lapenta F, Bencina M, Jerala R. Nat Chem Biol. 2019 Feb;15(2):115-122. doi: 10.1038/s41589-018-0181-6. Epub 2018 Dec 10. PubMed 30531965.
Backbone
  Vector backbone: pcDNA3
  Backbone size w/o insert (bp): 5443
  Total vector size (bp): 5882
  Vector type: Mammalian Expression, Luciferase
Growth in bacteria
  Bacterial resistance: Ampicillin, 100 μg/mL
  Growth temperature: 37°C
  Growth strain: DH5alpha
  Copy number: High Copy
Gene/Insert
  Gene/Insert name: split cLuc connected to P9 coil via TEVs cleavable linker (alt name: P9_TEVs_cLuc)
  Promoter: CMV
  Cloning method: Gibson Cloning
  Sequencing primers: 5′ CGCAAATGGGCGGTAGGCGTG; 3′ TAGAAGGCACAGTCGAGG
Terms and licenses: Academic/Nonprofit Terms; Industry Terms: Not Available to Industry
How to cite: P9_TEVs_cLuc was a gift from Roman Jerala (Addgene plasmid # 119303 ; http://n2t.net/addgene:119303 ; RRID:Addgene_119303)
