[The description below was written by a language model from this plasmid's Addgene catalogue record and pLannotate feature annotations shown in this document.]
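Description:
P9_TEVs_cLuc is a mammalian expression plasmid built on the pcDNA3 backbone. It encodes one component of the split protease-cleavable orthogonal coiled-coil (SPOC) logic system. It is propagated in E. coli at high copy from a ColE1/pUC-type origin under ampicillin selection (AmpR with its own bla promoter), and it also carries an f1 origin. For mammalian cells, an SV40 promoter drives a neomycin phosphotransferase (neo) cassette ending in an SV40 polyadenylation signal, which would allow G418-type selection of stable transfectants. The catalogue lists a total size of 5,882 bp, whereas the sequenced record that was annotated is 5,766 nt; the record does not explain this difference.

The payload is transcribed from the CMV immediate-early enhancer and promoter and terminated by the bGH poly(A) signal, with the usual pcDNA3 T7 and SP6 promoters flanking the insert. According to the catalogue, the open reading frame joins the P9 coiled-coil peptide to the C-terminal fragment of split firefly luciferase (cLuc) through a linker containing a TEV protease cleavage site. The automated annotation picks up only the luciferase fragment (luc2-type) and a partial match to an HA epitope tag just downstream of it. The P9 coil and TEV site are not annotated as features, though unannotated sequence upstream of the luciferase fragment could accommodate them.

In the SPOC design, luciferase activity is reconstituted when coiled-coil pairing brings cLuc together with a complementary N-terminal luciferase fragment. Cleavage of the linker by TEV protease separates the coil from the reporter half, so luminescence reports proteolytic input. The plasmid is intended for transfection alongside partner constructs to build fast, proteolysis-based signalling and logic circuits in mammalian cells.
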