Features (pLannotate 1.2.2; 22 found; start..end, strand, type, name):
     28..80      -  misc_feature   bom (fragment): basis of mobility region from pBR322
    235..614     +  enhancer       CMV enhancer: human cytomegalovirus immediate early enhancer
    615..818     +  promoter       CMV promoter: human cytomegalovirus (CMV) immediate early promoter
    814..847     +  LTR            5' LTR (truncated) (fragment): truncated 5' long terminal repeat (LTR) from HIV-1
    863..881     +  promoter       T7 promoter: promoter for bacteriophage T7 RNA polymerase
   1081..1258    +  CDS            luciferase (fragment): firefly luciferase synthetic luc2 version of the luciferase gene
   1274..1302    +  CDS            3xHA (fragment): three tandem HA epitope tags
   1319..1337    -  promoter       SP6 promoter: promoter for bacteriophage SP6 RNA polymerase
   1363..1587    +  polyA_signal   bGH poly(A) signal: bovine growth hormone polyadenylation signal
   1591..1612    +  promoter       SV40 promoter (fragment): SV40 enhancer and early promoter
   1633..2061    +  rep_origin     f1 ori (sequence partly withheld): f1 bacteriophage origin of replication; arrow indicates direction of (+) strand synthesis
   2075..2404    +  promoter       SV40 promoter: SV40 enhancer and early promoter
   2471..3262    +  CDS            neo: KKA2_KLEPN - Also known as kan, nptII. Experimental evidence at protein level: Swiss-Prot protein existence level 1. Resistance to kanamycin, neomycin, paromomycin, ribostamycin, butirosin and gentamicin B. From Klebsiella pneumoniae.
   3286..3444    +  CDS            ble (fragment): BLE_KLEPN - Experimental evidence at protein level: Swiss-Prot protein existence level 1. Binding protein with a strong affinity to the bleomycin family of antibiotics. Binds to CL990; an antimitotic-antibiotic compound. From Klebsiella pneumoniae.
   3439..3560    +  polyA_signal   SV40 poly(A) signal: SV40 polyadenylation signal
   3633..3649    -  protein_bind   lac operator: The lac repressor binds to the lac operator to inhibit transcription in E. coli. This inhibition can be relieved by adding lactose or isopropyl-β-D-thiogalactopyranoside (IPTG). lac repressor encoded by lacI
   3657..3687    -  promoter       lac promoter: promoter for the E. coli lac operon
   3702..3723    -  protein_bind   CAP binding site: CAP binding activates transcription in the presence of cAMP. E. coli catabolite activator protein
   3736..3828    -  CDS            lacI (fragment): lac repressor; lacI; The lac repressor binds to the lac operator to inhibit transcription in E. coli. This inhibition can be relieved by adding lactose or isopropyl-β-D-thiogalactopyranoside (IPTG).
   4011..4599    -  rep_origin     ori: high-copy-number ColE1/pMB1/pBR322/pUC origin of replication
   4770..5630    -  CDS            AmpR: β-lactamase; bla; confers resistance to ampicillin, carbenicillin, and related antibiotics
   5631..5735    -  promoter       AmpR promoter: bla
>Addgene plasmid #119303 | P9_TEVs_cLuc | addgene full sequence | sequence record 231805 | Addgene NGS Result
GACGGATCGGGAGATCTCCCGATCCCCTATGGTGCACTCTCAGTACAATCTGCTCTGATGCCGCATAGTT
AAGCCAGTATCTGCTCCCTGCTTGTGTGTTGGAGGTCGCTGAGTAGTGCGCGAGCAAAATTTAAGCTACA
ACAAGGCAAGGCTTGACCGACAATTGCATGAAGAATCTGCTTAGGGTTAGGCGTTTTGCGCTGCTTCGCG
ATGTACGGGCCAGATATACGCGTTGACATTGATTATTGACTAGTTATTAATAGTAATCAATTACGGGGTC
ATTAGTTCATAGCCCATATATGGAGTTCCGCGTTACATAACTTACGGTAAATGGCCCGCCTGGCTGACCG
CCCAACGACCCCCGCCCATTGACGTCAATAATGACGTATGTTCCCATAGTAACGCCAATAGGGACTTTCC
ATTGACGTCAATGGGTGGAGTATTTACGGTAAACTGCCCACTTGGCAGTACATCAAGTGTATCATATGCC
AAGTACGCCCCCTATTGACGTCAATGACGGTAAATGGCCCGCCTGGCATTATGCCCAGTACATGACCTTA
TGGGACTTTCCTACTTGGCAGTACATCTACGTATTAGTCATCGCTATTACCATGGTGATGCGGTTTTGGC
AGTACATCAATGGGCGTGGATAGCGGTTTGACTCACGGGGATTTCCAAGTCTCCACCCCATTGACGTCAA
TGGGAGTTTGTTTTGGCACCAAAATCAACGGGACTTTCCAAAATGTCGTAACAACTCCGCCCCATTGACG
CAAATGGGCGGTAGGCGTGTACGGTGGGAGGTCTATATAAGCAGAGCTCTCTGGCTAACTAGAGAACCCA
CTGCTTACTGGCTTATCGAAATTAATACGACTCACTATAGGGAGACCCAAGCTTGGTACCGAGCTCGGAT
CCACTAGTAACGGCCGCCAGTGTGCTGGAATTCGCCACCATGTCTCCCGAAGACGAAAACCAAGCCCTCG
AACAGAAGAACGCTCAACTTAAACAGGAGATCGCGGCACTTGAACAAGAGATCGCGCAACTCGAATATGG
CGGCTCTGAAAATTTGTATTTCCAGTCCGGAACCATGACCGAGAAGGAGATCGTGGACTATGTGGCCAGC
CAGGTTACAACCGCCAAGAAGCTGCGCGGTGGTGTTGTGTTCGTGGACGAGGTGCCTAAAGGACTGACCG
GCAAGTTGGACGCCCGCAAGATCCGCGAGATTCTCATTAAGGCCAAGAAGGGCGGCAAGATCGCCGTGAA
TAGTGGTTCTGGATACCCATACGATGTTCCAGATTACGCTTAATCTAGAGGGCCCTATTCTATAGTGTCA
CCTAAATGCTAGAGCTCGCTGATCAGCCTCGACTGTGCCTTCTAGTTGCCAGCCATCTGTTGTTTGCCCC
TCCCCCGTGCCTTCCTTGACCCTGGAAGGTGCCACTCCCACTGTCCTTTCCTAATAAAATGAGGAAATTG
CATCGCATTGTCTGAGTAGGTGTCATTCTATTCTGGGGGGTGGGGTGGGGCAGGACAGCAAGGGGGAGGA
TTGGGAAGACAATAGCAGGCATGCTGGGGATGCGGTGGGCTCTATGGCTTCTGAGGCGGAAAGAACCAGC
TGGGGCTCTAGGGGGTATCCCC
[124 nt withheld, positions 1633-1756]
C
[91 nt withheld, positions 1758-1848]
A
[49 nt withheld, positions 1850-1898]
CCTTTGACGTTGGAGTCCACGTTCTTT
[37 nt withheld, positions 1926-1962]
ACCCTATCTCGGTCTATTCTTTTGATTTATAAGGGATTTTGCCGATTTCGGCCTATTGGTTAAAAAATGA
GCTGATTTAACAAAAATTTAACGCGAATTAATTCTGTGGAATGTGTGTCAGTTAGGGTGTGGAAAGTCCC
CAGGCTCCCCAGCAGGCAGAAGTATGCAAAGCATGCATCTCAATTAGTCAGCAACCAGGTGTGGAAAGTC
CCCAGGCTCCCCAGCAGGCAGAAGTATGCAAAGCATGCATCTCAATTAGTCAGCAACCATAGTCCCGCCC
CTAACTCCGCCCATCCCGCCCCTAACTCCGCCCAGTTCCGCCCATTCTCCGCCCCATGGCTGACTAATTT
TTTTTATTTATGCAGAGGCCGAGGCCGCCTCTGCCTCTGAGCTATTCCAGAAGTAGTGAGGAGGCTTTTT
TGGAGGCCTAGGCTTTTGCAAAAAGCTCCCGGGAGCTTGTATATCCATTTTCGGATCTGATCAAGAGACA
GGATGAGGATCGTTTCGCATGATTGAACAAGATGGATTGCACGCAGGTTCTCCGGCCGCTTGGGTGGAGA
GGCTATTCGGCTATGACTGGGCACAACAGACAATCGGCTGCTCTGATGCCGCCGTGTTCCGGCTGTCAGC
GCAGGGGCGCCCGGTTCTTTTTGTCAAGACCGACCTGTCCGGTGCCCTGAATGAACTGCAGGACGAGGCA
GCGCGGCTATCGTGGCTGGCCACGACGGGCGTTCCTTGCGCAGCTGTGCTCGACGTTGTCACTGAAGCGG
GAAGGGACTGGCTGCTATTGGGCGAAGTGCCGGGGCAGGATCTCCTGTCATCTCACCTTGCTCCTGCCGA
GAAAGTATCCATCATGGCTGATGCAATGCGGCGGCTGCATACGCTTGATCCGGCTACCTGCCCATTCGAC
CACCAAGCGAAACATCGCATCGAGCGAGCACGTACTCGGATGGAAGCCGGTCTTGTCGATCAGGATGATC
TGGACGAAGAGCATCAGGGGCTCGCGCCAGCCGAACTGTTCGCCAGGCTCAAGGCGCGCATGCCCGACGG
CGAGGATCTCGTCGTGACCCATGGCGATGCCTGCTTGCCGAATATCATGGTGGAAAATGGCCGCTTTTCT
GGATTCATCGACTGTGGCCGGCTGGGTGTGGCGGACCGCTATCAGGACATAGCGTTGGCTACCCGTGATA
TTGCTGAAGAGCTTGGCGGCGAATGGGCTGACCGCTTCCTCGTGCTTTACGGTATCGCCGCTCCCGATTC
GCAGCGCATCGCCTTCTATCGCCTTCTTGACGAGTTCTTCTGAGCGGGACTCTGGGGTTCGAAATGACCG
ACCAAGCGACGCCCAACCTGCCATCACGAGATTTCGATTCCACCGCCGCCTTCTATGAAAGGTTGGGCTT
CGGAATCGTTTTCCGGGACGCCGGCTGGATGATCCTCCAGCGCGGGGATCTCATGCTGGAGTTCTTCGCC
CACCCCAACTTGTTTATTGCAGCTTATAATGGTTACAAATAAAGCAATAGCATCACAAATTTCACAAATA
AAGCATTTTTTTCACTGCATTCTAGTTGTGGTTTGTCCAAACTCATCAATGTATCTTATCATGTCTGTAT
ACCGTCGACCTCTAGCTAGAGCTTGGCGTAATCATGGTCATAGCTGTTTCCTGTGTGAAATTGTTATCCG
CTCACAATTCCACACAACATACGAGCCGGAAGCATAAAGTGTAAAGCCTGGGGTGCCTAATGAGTGAGCT
AACTCACATTAATTGCGTTGCGCTCACTGCCCGCTTTCCAGTCGGGAAACCTGTCGTGCCAGCTGCATTA
ATGAATCGGCCAACGCGCGGGGAGAGGCGGTTTGCGTATTGGGCGCTCTTCCGCTTCCTCGCTCACTGAC
TCGCTGCGCTCGGTCGTTCGGCTGCGGCGAGCGGTATCAGCTCACTCAAAGGCGGTAATACGGTTATCCA
CAGAATCAGGGGATAACGCAGGAAAGAACATGTGAGCAAAAGGCCAGCAAAAGGCCAGGAACCGTAAAAA
GGCCGCGTTGCTGGCGTTTTTCCATAGGCTCCGCCCCCCTGACGAGCATCACAAAAATCGACGCTCAAGT
CAGAGGTGGCGAAACCCGACAGGACTATAAAGATACCAGGCGTTTCCCCCTGGAAGCTCCCTCGTGCGCT
CTCCTGTTCCGACCCTGCCGCTTACCGGATACCTGTCCGCCTTTCTCCCTTCGGGAAGCGTGGCGCTTTC
TCATAGCTCACGCTGTAGGTATCTCAGTTCGGTGTAGGTCGTTCGCTCCAAGCTGGGCTGTGTGCACGAA
CCCCCCGTTCAGCCCGACCGCTGCGCCTTATCCGGTAACTATCGTCTTGAGTCCAACCCGGTAAGACACG
ACTTATCGCCACTGGCAGCAGCCACTGGTAACAGGATTAGCAGAGCGAGGTATGTAGGCGGTGCTACAGA
GTTCTTGAAGTGGTGGCCTAACTACGGCTACACTAGAAGAACAGTATTTGGTATCTGCGCTCTGCTGAAG
CCAGTTACCTTCGGAAAAAGAGTTGGTAGCTCTTGATCCGGCAAACAAACCACCGCTGGTAGCGGTGGTT
TTTTTGTTTGCAAGCAGCAGATTACGCGCAGAAAAAAAGGATCTCAAGAAGATCCTTTGATCTTTTCTAC
GGGGTCTGACGCTCAGTGGAACGAAAACTCACGTTAAGGGATTTTGGTCATGAGATTATCAAAAAGGATC
TTCACCTAGATCCTTTTAAATTAAAAATGAAGTTTTAAATCAATCTAAAGTATATATGAGTAAACTTGGT
CTGACAGTTACCAATGCTTAATCAGTGAGGCACCTATCTCAGCGATCTGTCTATTTCGTTCATCCATAGT
TGCCTGACTCCCCGTCGTGTAGATAACTACGATACGGGAGGGCTTACCATCTGGCCCCAGTGCTGCAATG
ATACCGCGAGACCCACGCTCACCGGCTCCAGATTTATCAGCAATAAACCAGCCAGCCGGAAGGGCCGAGC
GCAGAAGTGGTCCTGCAACTTTATCCGCCTCCATCCAGTCTATTAATTGTTGCCGGGAAGCTAGAGTAAG
TAGTTCGCCAGTTAATAGTTTGCGCAACGTTGTTGCCATTGCTACAGGCATCGTGGTGTCACGCTCGTCG
TTTGGTATGGCTTCATTCAGCTCCGGTTCCCAACGATCAAGGCGAGTTACATGATCCCCCATGTTGTGCA
AAAAAGCGGTTAGCTCCTTCGGTCCTCCGATCGTTGTCAGAAGTAAGTTGGCCGCAGTGTTATCACTCAT
GGTTATGGCAGCACTGCATAATTCTCTTACTGTCATGCCATCCGTAAGATGCTTTTCTGTGACTGGTGAG
TACTCAACCAAGTCATTCTGAGAATAGTGTATGCGGCGACCGAGTTGCTCTTGCCCGGCGTCAATACGGG
ATAATACCGCGCCACATAGCAGAACTTTAAAAGTGCTCATCATTGGAAAACGTTCTTCGGGGCGAAAACT
CTCAAGGATCTTACCGCTGTTGAGATCCAGTTCGATGTAACCCACTCGTGCACCCAACTGATCTTCAGCA
TCTTTTACTTTCACCAGCGTTTCTGGGTGAGCAAAAACAGGAAGGCAAAATGCCGCAAAAAAGGGAATAA
GGGCGACACGGAAATGTTGAATACTCATACTCTTCCTTTTTCAATATTATTGAAGCATTTATCAGGGTTA
TTGTCTCATGAGCGGATACATATTTGAATGTATTTAGAAAAATAAACAAATAGGGGTTCCGCGCACATTT
CCCCGAAAAGTGCCACCTGACGTC
